>Addgene plasmid #214363 | pcDNA3.1-Hyg-BFP | addgene full sequence | sequence record 423962 | Addgene NGS Result
CGAAAAGTGCCACCTGACGTCGACGGATCGGGAGATCTCCCGATCCCCTATGGTGCACTCTCAGTACAAT
CTGCTCTGATGCCGCATAGTTAAGCCAGTATCTGCTCCCTGCTTGTGTGTTGGAGGTCGCTGAGTAGTGC
GCGAGCAAAATTTAAGCTACAACAAGGCAAGGCTTGACCGACAATTGCATGAAGAATCTGCTTAGGGTTA
GGCGTTTTGCGCTGCTTCGCGATGTACGGGCCAGATATACGCGTTGACATTGATTATTGACTAGTTATTA
ATAGTAATCAATTACGGGGTCATTAGTTCATAGCCCATATATGGAGTTCCGCGTTACATAACTTACGGTA
AATGGCCCGCCTGGCTGACCGCCCAACGACCCCCGCCCATTGACGTCAATAATGACGTATGTTCCCATAG
TAACGCCAATAGGGACTTTCCATTGACGTCAATGGGTGGAGTATTTACGGTAAACTGCCCACTTGGCAGT
ACATCAAGTGTATCATATGCCAAGTACGCCCCCTATTGACGTCAATGACGGTAAATGGCCCGCCTGGCAT
TATGCCCAGTACATGACCTTATGGGACTTTCCTACTTGGCAGTACATCTACGTATTAGTCATCGCTATTA
CCATGGTGATGCGGTTTTGGCAGTACATCAATGGGCGTGGATAGCGGTTTGACTCACGGGGATTTCCAAG
TCTCCACCCCATTGACGTCAATGGGAGTTTGTTTTGGCACCAAAATCAACGGGACTTTCCAAAATGTCGT
AACAACTCCGCCCCATTGACGCAAATGGGCGGTAGGCGTGTACGGTGGGAGGTCTATATAAGCAGAGCTC
TCTGGCTAACTAGAGAACCCACTGCTTACTGGCTTATCGAAATTAATACGACTCACTATAGGGAGACCCA
AGCTGGCTAGCGTTTAAACGGGCCCTCTAGACTCGAGATGAGCGAGCTGATTAAGGAGAACATGCACATG
AAGCTGTACATGGAGGGCACCGTGGACAACCATCACTTCAAGTGCACATCCGAGGGCGAAGGCAAGCCCT
ACGAGGGCACCCAGACCATGAGAATCAAGGTGGTCGAGGGCGGCCCTCTCCCCTTCGCCTTCGACATCCT
GGCTACTAGCTTCCTCTACGGCAGCAAGACCTTCATCAACCACACCCAGGGCATCCCCGACTTCTTCAAG
CAGTCCTTCCCTGAGGGCTTCACATGGGAGAGAGTCACCACATACGAAGACGGGGGCGTGCTGACCGCTA
CCCAGGACACCAGCCTCCAGGACGGCTGCCTCATCTACAACGTCAAGATCAGAGGGGTGAACTTCACATC
CAACGGCCCTGTGATGCAGAAGAAAACACTCGGCTGGGAGGCCTTCACCGAGACGCTGTACCCCGCTGAC
GGCGGCCTGGAAGGCAGAAACGACATGGCCCTGAAGCTCGTGGGCGGGAGCCATCTGATCGCAAACATCA
AGACCACATATAGATCCAAGAAACCCGCTAAGAACCTCAAGATGCCTGGCGTCTACTATGTGGACTACAG
ACTGGAAAGAATCAAGGAGGCCAACAACGAGACCTACGTCGAGCAGCACGAGGTGGCAGTGGCCAGATAC
TGCGACCTCCCTAGCAAACTGGGGCACGATATCGGATCCCTGCAGGGTACCAAGCTTAAGTTTAAACCGC
TGATCAGCCTCGACTGTGCCTTCTAGTTGCCAGCCATCTGTTGTTTGCCCCTCCCCCGTGCCTTCCTTGA
CCCTGGAAGGTGCCACTCCCACTGTCCTTTCCTAATAAAATGAGGAAATTGCATCGCATTGTCTGAGTAG
GTGTCATTCTATTCTGGGGGGTGGGGTGGGGCAGGACAGCAAGGGGGAGGATTGGGAAGACAATAGCAGG
CATGCTGGGGATGCGGTGGGCTCTATGGCTTCTGAGGCGGAAAGAACCAGCTGGGGCTCTAGGGGGTATC
CCC
[124 nt withheld, positions 1964-2087]
C
[91 nt withheld, positions 2089-2179]
A
[49 nt withheld, positions 2181-2229]
CCTTTGACGTTGGAGTCCACGTTCTTT
[37 nt withheld, positions 2257-2293]
ACCCTATCTCGGTCTATTCTTTTGATTTATAAGGGATTTTGCCGATTTCGGCCTATTGGTTAAAAAATGA
GCTGATTTAACAAAAATTTAACGCGAATTAATTCTGTGGAATGTGTGTCAGTTAGGGTGTGGAAAGTCCC
CAGGCTCCCCAGCAGGCAGAAGTATGCAAAGCATGCATCTCAATTAGTCAGCAACCAGGTGTGGAAAGTC
CCCAGGCTCCCCAGCAGGCAGAAGTATGCAAAGCATGCATCTCAATTAGTCAGCAACCATAGTCCCGCCC
CTAACTCCGCCCATCCCGCCCCTAACTCCGCCCAGTTCCGCCCATTCTCCGCCCCATGGCTGACTAATTT
TTTTTATTTATGCAGAGGCCGAGGCCGCCTCTGCCTCTGAGCTATTCCAGAAGTAGTGAGGAGGCTTTTT
TGGAGGCCTAGGCTTTTGCAAAAAGCTCCCGGGAGCTTGTATATCCATTTTCGGATCTGATCAGCACGTG
ATGAAAAAGCCTGAACTCACCGCGACGTCTGTCGAGAAGTTTCTGATCGAAAAGTTCGACAGCGTCTCCG
ACCTGATGCAGCTCTCGGAGGGCGAAGAATCTCGTGCTTTCAGCTTCGATGTAGGAGGGCGTGGATATGT
CCTGCGGGTAAATAGCTGCGCCGATGGTTTCTACAAAGATCGTTATGTTTATCGGCACTTTGCATCGGCC
GCGCTCCCGATTCCGGAAGTGCTTGACATTGGGGAATTCAGCGAGAGCCTGACCTATTGCATCTCCCGCC
GTGCACAGGGTGTCACGTTGCAAGACCTGCCTGAAACCGAACTGCCCGCTGTTCTGCAGCCGGTCGCGGA
GGCCATGGATGCGATCGCTGCGGCCGATCTTAGCCAGACGAGCGGGTTCGGCCCATTCGGACCGCAAGGA
ATCGGTCAATACACTACATGGCGTGATTTCATATGCGCGATTGCTGATCCCCATGTGTATCACTGGCAAA
CTGTGATGGACGACACCGTCAGTGCGTCCGTCGCGCAGGCTCTCGATGAGCTGATGCTTTGGGCCGAGGA
CTGCCCCGAAGTCCGGCACCTCGTGCACGCGGATTTCGGCTCCAACAATGTCCTGACGGACAATGGCCGC
ATAACAGCGGTCATTGACTGGAGCGAGGCGATGTTCGGGGATTCCCAATACGAGGTCGCCAACATCTTCT
TCTGGAGGCCGTGGTTGGCTTGTATGGAGCAGCAGACGCGCTACTTCGAGCGGAGGCATCCGGAGCTTGC
AGGATCGCCGCGGCTCCGGGCGTATATGCTCCGCATTGGTCTTGACCAACTCTATCAGAGCTTGGTTGAC
GGCAATTTCGATGATGCAGCTTGGGCGCAGGGTCGATGCGACGCAATCGTCCGATCCGGAGCCGGGACTG
TCGGGCGTACACAAATCGCCCGCAGAAGCGCGGCCGTCTGGACCGATGGCTGTGTAGAAGTACTCGCCGA
TAGTGGAAACCGACGCCCCAGCACTCGTCCGAGGGCAAAGGAATAGCACGTGCTACGAGATTTCGATTCC
ACCGCCGCCTTCTATGAAAGGTTGGGCTTCGGAATCGTTTTCCGGGACGCCGGCTGGATGATCCTCCAGC
GCGGGGATCTCATGCTGGAGTTCTTCGCCCACCCCAACTTGTTTATTGCAGCTTATAATGGTTACAAATA
AAGCAATAGCATCACAAATTTCACAAATAAAGCATTTTTTTCACTGCATTCTAGTTGTGGTTTGTCCAAA
CTCATCAATGTATCTTATCATGTCTGTATACCGTCGACCTCTAGCTAGAGCTTGGCGTAATCATGGTCAT
AGCTGTTTCCTGTGTGAAATTGTTATCCGCTCACAATTCCACACAACATACGAGCCGGAAGCATAAAGTG
TAAAGCCTGGGGTGCCTAATGAGTGAGCTAACTCACATTAATTGCGTTGCGCTCACTGCCCGCTTTCCAG
TCGGGAAACCTGTCGTGCCAGCTGCATTAATGAATCGGCCAACGCGCGGGGAGAGGCGGTTTGCGTATTG
GGCGCTCTTCCGCTTCCTCGCTCACTGACTCGCTGCGCTCGGTCGTTCGGCTGCGGCGAGCGGTATCAGC
TCACTCAAAGGCGGTAATACGGTTATCCACAGAATCAGGGGATAACGCAGGAAAGAACATGTGAGCAAAA
GGCCAGCAAAAGGCCAGGAACCGTAAAAAGGCCGCGTTGCTGGCGTTTTTCCATAGGCTCCGCCCCCCTG
ACGAGCATCACAAAAATCGACGCTCAAGTCAGAGGTGGCGAAACCCGACAGGACTATAAAGATACCAGGC
GTTTCCCCCTGGAAGCTCCCTCGTGCGCTCTCCTGTTCCGACCCTGCCGCTTACCGGATACCTGTCCGCC
TTTCTCCCTTCGGGAAGCGTGGCGCTTTCTCATAGCTCACGCTGTAGGTATCTCAGTTCGGTGTAGGTCG
TTCGCTCCAAGCTGGGCTGTGTGCACGAACCCCCCGTTCAGCCCGACCGCTGCGCCTTATCCGGTAACTA
TCGTCTTGAGTCCAACCCGGTAAGACACGACTTATCGCCACTGGCAGCAGCCACTGGTAACAGGATTAGC
AGAGCGAGGTATGTAGGCGGTGCTACAGAGTTCTTGAAGTGGTGGCCTAACTACGGCTACACTAGAAGAA
CAGTATTTGGTATCTGCGCTCTGCTGAAGCCAGTTACCTTCGGAAAAAGAGTTGGTAGCTCTTGATCCGG
CAAACAAACCACCGCTGGTAGCGGTGGTTTTTTTGTTTGCAAGCAGCAGATTACGCGCAGAAAAAAAGGA
TCTCAAGAAGATCCTTTGATCTTTTCTACGGGGTCTGACGCTCAGTGGAACGAAAACTCACGTTAAGGGA
TTTTGGTCATGAGATTATCAAAAAGGATCTTCACCTAGATCCTTTTAAATTAAAAATGAAGTTTTAAATC
AATCTAAAGTATATATGAGTAAACTTGGTCTGACAGTTACCAATGCTTAATCAGTGAGGCACCTATCTCA
GCGATCTGTCTATTTCGTTCATCCATAGTTGCCTGACTCCCCGTCGTGTAGATAACTACGATACGGGAGG
GCTTACCATCTGGCCCCAGTGCTGCAATGATACCGCGAGACCCACGCTCACCGGCTCCAGATTTATCAGC
AATAAACCAGCCAGCCGGAAGGGCCGAGCGCAGAAGTGGTCCTGCAACTTTATCCGCCTCCATCCAGTCT
ATTAATTGTTGCCGGGAAGCTAGAGTAAGTAGTTCGCCAGTTAATAGTTTGCGCAACGTTGTTGCCATTG
CTACAGGCATCGTGGTGTCACGCTCGTCGTTTGGTATGGCTTCATTCAGCTCCGGTTCCCAACGATCAAG
GCGAGTTACATGATCCCCCATGTTGTGCAAAAAAGCGGTTAGCTCCTTCGGTCCTCCGATCGTTGTCAGA
AGTAAGTTGGCCGCAGTGTTATCACTCATGGTTATGGCAGCACTGCATAATTCTCTTACTGTCATGCCAT
CCGTAAGATGCTTTTCTGTGACTGGTGAGTACTCAACCAAGTCATTCTGAGAATAGTGTATGCGGCGACC
GAGTTGCTCTTGCCCGGCGTCAATACGGGATAATACCGCGCCACATAGCAGAACTTTAAAAGTGCTCATC
ATTGGAAAACGTTCTTCGGGGCGAAAACTCTCAAGGATCTTACCGCTGTTGAGATCCAGTTCGATGTAAC
CCACTCGTGCACCCAACTGATCTTCAGCATCTTTTACTTTCACCAGCGTTTCTGGGTGAGCAAAAACAGG
AAGGCAAAATGCCGCAAAAAAGGGAATAAGGGCGACACGGAAATGTTGAATACTCATACTCTTCCTTTTT
CAATATTATTGAAGCATTTATCAGGGTTATTGTCTCATGAGCGGATACATATTTGAATGTATTTAGAAAA
ATAAACAAATAGGGGTTCCGCGCACATTTCCC
Features (pLannotate 1.2.2; 20 found; start..end, strand, type, name):
     49..101     -  misc_feature   bom (fragment): basis of mobility region from pBR322
    256..635     +  enhancer       CMV enhancer: human cytomegalovirus immediate early enhancer
    636..839     +  promoter       CMV promoter: human cytomegalovirus (CMV) immediate early promoter
    835..868     +  LTR            5' LTR (truncated) (fragment): truncated 5' long terminal repeat (LTR) from HIV-1
    884..902     +  promoter       T7 promoter: promoter for bacteriophage T7 RNA polymerase
    948..1637    +  CDS            TagBFP: TagBFP is a basic (constitutively fluorescent) blue fluorescent protein published in 2008, derived from Entacmaea quadricolor. It is reported to be a very rapidly-maturing monomer with very low acid sensitivity.
   1694..1918    +  polyA_signal   bGH poly(A) signal: bovine growth hormone polyadenylation signal
   1922..1943    +  promoter       SV40 promoter (fragment): SV40 enhancer and early promoter
   1964..2392    +  rep_origin     f1 ori (sequence partly withheld): f1 bacteriophage origin of replication; arrow indicates direction of (+) strand synthesis
   2406..2735    +  promoter       SV40 promoter: SV40 enhancer and early promoter
   2784..3809    +  CDS            HygR: aminoglycoside phosphotransferase from E. coli; aph(4)-Ia; confers resistance to hygromycin
   3819..3944    +  CDS            ble (fragment): BLE_KLEPN - Experimental evidence at protein level: Swiss-Prot protein existence level 1. Binding protein with a strong affinity to the bleomycin family of antibiotics. Binds to CL990; an antimitotic-antibiotic compound. From Klebsiella pneumoniae.
   3939..4060    +  polyA_signal   SV40 poly(A) signal: SV40 polyadenylation signal
   4133..4149    -  protein_bind   lac operator: The lac repressor binds to the lac operator to inhibit transcription in E. coli. This inhibition can be relieved by adding lactose or isopropyl-β-D-thiogalactopyranoside (IPTG). lac repressor encoded by lacI
   4157..4187    -  promoter       lac promoter: promoter for the E. coli lac operon
   4202..4223    -  protein_bind   CAP binding site: CAP binding activates transcription in the presence of cAMP. E. coli catabolite activator protein
   4236..4328    -  CDS            lacI (fragment): lac repressor; lacI; The lac repressor binds to the lac operator to inhibit transcription in E. coli. This inhibition can be relieved by adding lactose or isopropyl-β-D-thiogalactopyranoside (IPTG).
   4511..5099    -  rep_origin     ori: high-copy-number ColE1/pMB1/pBR322/pUC origin of replication
   5270..6130    -  CDS            AmpR: β-lactamase; bla; confers resistance to ampicillin, carbenicillin, and related antibiotics
   6131..6235    -  promoter       AmpR promoter: bla
