[The description below was written by a language model from this plasmid's Addgene catalogue record and pLannotate feature annotations shown in this document.]
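Description:
pcDNA3.1-Hyg-BFP is a 6,245 nt mammalian expression plasmid built on the pcDNA3.1(-)-Hyg backbone and designed to express a blue fluorescent protein in transfected cells. In bacteria it is maintained at high copy through a ColE1/pUC-type origin and selected with ampicillin via the β-lactamase gene and its own promoter. An f1 phage origin is also present, a standard backbone element that allows single-stranded DNA production.

The payload is a single BFP coding sequence, inserted by restriction cloning (the 5′ EcoRV site was destroyed and the 3′ HindIII site retained). It lies downstream of the human cytomegalovirus immediate-early enhancer and promoter and is terminated by the bovine growth hormone polyadenylation signal. A T7 promoter sits between the CMV promoter and the insert, which would permit in vitro transcription. The catalogue entry lists the insert species as Aequorea victoria, whereas the sequence-based annotation identifies the open reading frame as TagBFP, a rapidly maturing monomeric blue protein derived from Entacmaea quadricolor, so the two sources disagree on the protein's origin. A second cassette, driven by the SV40 enhancer/early promoter and ending in the SV40 poly(A) signal, expresses the hygromycin phosphotransferase gene, allowing selection of stable transfectants with hygromycin. Short annotated fragments (HIV-1 LTR, ble, lacI, bom, and the lac promoter/operator region) appear to be backbone remnants or partial matches rather than functional parts.

The stated purpose is simply expression of the blue fluorescent protein. The record does not say how it was used experimentally.
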