Addgene plasmid #214363: pcDNA3.1-Hyg-BFP
Purpose: Expression of the Blue Fluorescent Protein
Depositing lab: Bertrand Collet. Publication: Unexpected regulatory functions of cyprinid Viperin on inflammation and metabolism. Chaumont L, Jouneau L, Huetz F, van Muilekom DR, Peruzzi M, Raffy C, Le Hir J, Minke J, Boudinot P, Collet B. BMC Genomics. 2024 Jun 29;25(1):650. doi: 10.1186/s12864-024-10566-x. PubMed 38951796.
Backbone
  Vector backbone: pcDNA3.1-(-)-Hyg
  Vector type: Mammalian Expression
  Selectable markers: Hygromycin
Growth in bacteria
  Bacterial resistance: Ampicillin, 100 μg/mL
  Growth temperature: 37°C
  Growth strain: DH5alpha
  Copy number: High Copy
Gene/Insert
  Gene/Insert name: BFP
  Species: Aequorea victoria
  Promoter: CMV
  Cloning method: Restriction Enzyme; 5′ cloning site EcoRV (destroyed during cloning); 3′ cloning site HindIII (not destroyed)
  Sequencing primers: 5′ GGCTAACTAGAGAACCCACTG; 3′ GGCAACTAGAAGGCACAGTC
Terms and licenses: Academic/Nonprofit Terms; Industry Terms: Not Available to Industry
How to cite: pcDNA3.1-Hyg-BFP was a gift from Bertrand Collet (Addgene plasmid # 214363 ; http://n2t.net/addgene:214363 ; RRID:Addgene_214363)
